>Addgene plasmid #180268 | pZR047_Lenti-U6-sgGARP-MS2-PP7-hPGK-PCP-p65-HSF1-Puro | addgene full sequence | sequence record 354312 | Addgene NGS Result
GTGCCTAGCTCGATACATAAACGGGTCTCTCTGGTTAGACCAGATCTGAGCCTGGGAGCTCTCTGGCTAA
CTAGGGAACCCACTGCTTAAGCCTCAATAAAGCTTGCCTTGAGTGCTTCAAGTAGTGTGTGCCCGTCTGT
TGTGTGACTCTGGTAACTAGAGATCCCTCAGACCCTTTTAGTCAGTGTGGAAAATCTCTAGCAGTGGCGC
CCGAACAGGGACTTGAAAGCGAAAGGGAAACCAGAGGAGCTCTCTCGACGCAGGACTCGGCTTGCTGAAG
CGCGCACGGCAAGAGGCGAGGGGCGGCGACTGGTGAGTACGCCAAAAATTTTGACTAGCGGAGGCTAGAA
GGAGAGAGATGGGTGCGAGAGCGTCAGTATTAAGCGGGGGAGAATTAGATCGCGATGGGAAAAAATTCGG
TTAAGGCCAGGGGGAAAGAAAAAATATAAATTAAAACATATAGTATGGGCAAGCAGGGAGCTAGAACGAT
TCGCAGTTAATCCTGGCCTGTTAGAAACATCAGAAGGCTGTAGACAAATACTGGGACAGCTACAACCATC
CCTTCAGACAGGATCAGAAGAACTTAGATCATTATATAATACAGTAGCAACCCTCTATTGTGTGCATCAA
AGGATAGAGATAAAAGACACCAAGGAAGCTTTAGACAAGATAGAGGAAGAGCAAAACAAAAGTAAGACCA
CCGCACAGCAAGCGGCCGCTGATCTTCAGACCTGGAGGAGGAGATATGAGGGACAATTGGAGAAGTGAAT
TATATAAATATAAAGTAGTAAAAATTGAACCATTAGGAGTAGCACCCACCAAGGCAAAGAGAAGAGTGGT
GCAGAGAGAAAAAAGAGCAGTGGGAATAGGAGCTTTGTTCCTTGGGTTCTTGGGAGCAGCAGGAAGCACT
ATGGGCGCAGCGTCAATGACGCTGACGGTACAGGCCAGACAATTATTGTCTGGTATAGTGCAGCAGCAGA
ACAATTTGCTGAGGGCTATTGAGGCGCAACAGCATCTGTTGCAACTCACAGTCTGGGGCATCAAGCAGCT
CCAGGCAAGAATCCTGGCTGTGGAAAGATACCTAAAGGATCAACAGCTCCTGGGGATTTGGGGTTGCTCT
GGAAAACTCATTTGCACCACTGCTGTGCCTTGGAATGCTAGTTGGAGTAATAAATCTCTGGAACAGATTT
GGAATCACACGACCTGGATGGAGTGGGACAGAGAAATTAACAATTACACAAGCTTAATACACTCCTTAAT
TGAAGAATCGCAAAACCAGCAAGAAAAGAATGAACAAGAATTATTGGAATTAGATAAATGGGCAAGTTTG
TGGAATTGGTTTAACATAACAAATTGGCTGTGGTATATAAAATTATTCATAATGATAGTAGGAGGCTTGG
TAGGTTTAAGAATAGTTTTTGCTGTACTTTCTATAGTGAATAGAGTTAGGCAGGGATATTCACCATTATC
GTTTCAGACCCACCTCCCAACCCCGAGGGGACCCAGAGAGGGCCTATTTCCCATGATTCCTTCATATTTG
CATATACGATACAAGGCTGTTAGAGAGATAATTAGAATTAATTTGACTGTAAACACAAAGATATTAGTAC
AAAATACGTGACGTAGAAAGTAATAATTTCTTGGGTAGTTTGCAGTTTTAAAATTATGTTTTAAAATGGA
CTATCATATGCTTACCGTAACTTGAAAGTATTTCGATTTCTTGGCTTTATATATCTTGTGGAAAGGACGA
AACACCGAAATTGCAGCCGGAGCGCGGGTTTAAGAGCTATGCTGCGAATACGAGGGAGCAGACGATATGG
CGTCGCTCCTCTCCACGAGAGCATATGGGCTCCGTGGTCTCGTACACCATCAGGGTACGTATCAGACACC
ATCAGGGTCTGCTCGTATTCGCAGCATAGCAAGTTTAAATAAGGCTAGTCCGTTATCAACTTGAAAAAGT
GGCACCGAGTCGGTGCTTTTTTTGAATTCTAGATCTTGAGACAAATGGCAGTATTCATCCACAATTTTAA
AAGAAAAGGGGGGATTGGGGGGTACAGTGCAGGGGAAAGAATAGTAGACATAATAGCAACAGACATACAA
ACTAAAGAATTACAAAAACAAATTACAAAAATTCAAAATTTTCGGGTTTATTACAGGGACAGCAGAGATC
CACTTTGGCGCCGGCTCGAGGGGGCCCGGGTTGCGCCTTTTCCAAGGCAGCCCTGGGTTTGCGCAGGGAC
GCGGCTGCTCTGGGCGTGGTTCCGGGAAACGCAGCGGCGCCGACCCTGGGTCTCGCACATTCTTCACGTC
CGTTCGCAGCGTCACCCGGATCTTCGCCGCTACCCTTGTGGGCCCCCCGGCGACGCTTCCTGCTCCGCCC
CTAAGTCGGGAAGGTTCCTTGCGGTTCGCGGCGTGCCGGACGTGACAAACGGAAGCCGCACGTCTTACTA
GTACCCTCGCAGACGGACAGCGCCAGGGAGCAATGGCAGCGCGCCGACCGCGATGGGCTGTGGCCAATAG
CGGCTGCTCAGCAGGGCGCGCCGAGAGCAGCGGCCGGGAAGGGGCGGTGCGGGAGGCGGGGTGTGGGGCG
GTAGTGTGGGCCCTGTTCCTGCCCGCGCGGTGTTCCGCATTCTGCAAGCCTCCGGAGCGCACGTCGGCAG
TCGGCTCCCTCGTTGACCGAATCACCGACCTCTCTCCCCAGGGGGATCCAACTTAAGCTTGCCACCATGT
CGCGGAGGCGGCACAGCTACGAGAACGATGGTGGACAACCTCACAAAAGGAGGAAGACGTCTATGCTAGC
CTCCAAAACCATCGTTCTTTCGGTCGGCGAGGCTACTCGCACTCTGACTGAGATCCAGTCCACCGCAGAC
CGTCAGATCTTCGAAGAGAAGGTCGGGCCTCTGGTGGGTCGGCTGCGCCTCACGGCTTCGCTCCGTCAAA
ACGGAGCCAAGACCGCGTATCGAGTCAACCTAAAACTGGATCAGGCGGACGTCGTTGATTCCGGACTTCC
GAAAGTGCGCTACACTCAGGTATGGTCGCACGACGTGACAATCGTTGCGAATAGCACCGAGGCCTCGCGC
AAATCGTTGTACGATTTGACCAAGTCCCTCGTCGCGACCTCGCAGGTCGAAGATCTTGTCGTCAACCTTG
TGCCGCTGGGCCGTTCTTCAACTTTCTTGTACAAAGTGGGCGGAGGAGGTGGAAGCGGAGGAGGAGGAAG
CGGAGGAGGAGGTAGCGGACCTAAGAAAAAGAGGAAGGTGGCGGCCGCTGGTACCCCTTCAGGGCAGATC
AGCAACCAGGCCCTGGCTCTGGCCCCTAGCTCCGCTCCAGTGCTGGCCCAGACTATGGTGCCCTCTAGTG
CTATGGTGCCTCTGGCCCAGCCACCTGCTCCAGCCCCTGTGCTGACCCCAGGACCACCCCAGTCACTGAG
CGCTCCAGTGCCCAAGTCTACACAGGCCGGCGAGGGGACTCTGAGTGAAGCTCTGCTGCACCTGCAGTTC
GACGCTGATGAGGACCTGGGAGCTCTGCTGGGGAACAGCACCGATCCCGGAGTGTTCACAGATCTGGCCT
CCGTGGACAACTCTGAGTTTCAGCAGCTGCTGAATCAGGGCGTGTCCATGTCTCATAGTACAGCCGAACC
AATGCTGATGGAGTACCCCGAAGCCATTACCCGGCTGGTGACCGGCAGCCAGCGGCCCCCCGACCCCGCT
CCAACTCCCCTGGGAACCAGCGGCCTGCCTAATGGGCTGTCCGGAGATGAAGACTTCTCAAGCATCGCTG
ATATGGACTTTAGTGCCCTGCTGTCACAGATTTCCTCTAGTGGGCAGGGAGGAGGTGGAAGCGGCTTCAG
CGTGGACACCAGTGCCCTGCTGGACCTGTTCAGCCCCTCGGTGACCGTGCCCGACATGAGCCTGCCTGAC
CTTGACAGCAGCCTGGCCAGTATCCAAGAGCTCCTGTCTCCCCAGGAGCCCCCCAGGCCTCCCGAGGCAG
AGAACAGCAGCCCGGATTCAGGGAAGCAGCTGGTGCACTACACAGCGCAGCCGCTGTTCCTGCTGGACCC
CGGCTCCGTGGACACCGGGAGCAACGACCTGCCGGTGCTGTTTGAGCTGGGAGAGGGCTCCTACTTCTCC
GAAGGGGACGGCTTCGCCGAGGACCCCACCATCTCCCTGCTGACAGGCTCGGAGCCTCCCAAAGCCAAGG
ACCCCACTGTCTCCGATATCGGCAGTGGAGAGGGCAGAGGAAGTCTGCTAACATGCGGTGACGTCGAGGA
GAATCCTGGCCCAGGTACCACAGATCCACCGGAGCTTACCATGACCGAGTACAAGCCCACGGTGCGCCTC
GCCACCCGCGACGACGTCCCCAGGGCCGTACGCACCCTCGCCGCCGCGTTCGCCGACTACCCCGCCACGC
GCCACACCGTCGATCCGGACCGCCACATCGAGCGGGTCACCGAGCTGCAAGAACTCTTCCTCACGCGCGT
CGGGCTCGACATCGGCAAGGTGTGGGTCGCGGACGACGGCGCCGCCGTGGCGGTCTGGACCACGCCGGAG
AGCGTCGAAGCGGGGGCGGTGTTCGCCGAGATCGGCCCGCGCATGGCCGAGTTGAGCGGTTCCCGGCTGG
CCGCGCAGCAACAGATGGAAGGCCTCCTGGCGCCGCACCGGCCCAAGGAGCCCGCGTGGTTCCTGGCCAC
CGTCGGCGTTTCGCCCGACCACCAGGGCAAGGGTCTGGGCAGCGCCGTCGTGCTCCCCGGAGTGGAGGCG
GCCGAGCGCGCCGGGGTGCCCGCCTTCCTGGAGACCTCCGCGCCCCGCAACCTCCCCTTCTACGAGCGGC
TCGGCTTCACCGTCACCGCCGACGTCGAGGTGCCCGAAGGACCGCGCACCTGGTGCATGACCCGCAAGCC
CGGTGCCGCTAGCTGAACGCGTTAAGTCGACTTTAAGACCAATGACTTACAAGGCAGCTGTAGATCTTAG
CCACTTTTTAAAAGAAAAGGGGGGACTGGAAGGGCTAATTCACTCCCAACGAAGACAAGATCTGCTTTTT
GCTTGTACTGGGTCTCTCTGGTTAGACCAGATCTGAGCCTGGGAGCTCTCTGGCTAACTAGGGAACCCAC
TGCTTAAGCCTCAATAAAGCTTGCCTTGAGTGCTTCAAGTAGTGTGTGCCCGTCTGTTGTGTGACTCTGG
TAACTAGAGATCCCTCAGACCCTTTTAGTCAGTGTGGAAAATCTCTAGCAGTACGTATAGTAGTTCATGT
CATCTTATTATTCAGTATTTATAACTTGCAAAGAAATGAATATCAGAGAGTGAGAGGAACTTGTTTATTG
CAGCTTATAATGGTTACAAATAAAGCAATAGCATCACAAATTTCACAAATAAAGCATTTTTTTCACTGCA
TTCTAGTTGTGGTTTGTCCAAACTCATCAATGTATCTTATCATGTCTGGCTCTAGCTATCCCGCCCCTAA
CTCCGCCCATCCCGCCCCTAACTCCGCCCAGTTCCGCCCATTCTCCGCCCCATGGCTGACTAATTTTTTT
TATTTATGCAGAGGCCGAGGCCGCCTCGGCCTCTGAGCTATTCCAGAAGTAGTGAGGAGGCTTTTTTGGA
GGCCTAGGGACGTACCCAATTCGCCCTATAGTGAGTCGTATTACGCGCGCTCACTGGCCGTCGTTTTACA
ACGTCGTGACTGGGAAAACCCTGGCGTTACCCAACTTAATCGCCTTGCAGCACATCCCCCTTTCGCCAGC
TGGCGTAATAGCGAAGAGGCCCGCACCGATCGCCCTTCCCAACAGTTGCGCAGCCTGAATGGCGAATGGG
[124 nt withheld, positions 5811-5934]
C
[91 nt withheld, positions 5936-6026]
A
[49 nt withheld, positions 6028-6076]
CCTTTGACGTTGGAGTCCACGTTCTTT
[37 nt withheld, positions 6104-6140]
ACCCTATCTCGGTCTATTCTTTTGATTTATAAGGGATTTTGCCGATTTCGGCCTATTGGTTAAAAAATGA
GCTGATTTAACAAAAATTTAACGCGAATTTTAACAAAATATTAACGCTTACAATTTAGGTGGCACTTTTC
GGGGAAATGTGCGCGGAACCCCTATTTGTTTATTTTTCTAAATACATTCAAATATGTATCCGCTCATGAG
ACAATAACCCTGATAAATGCTTCAATAATATTGAAAAAGGAAGAGTATGAGTATTCAACATTTCCGTGTC
GCCCTTATTCCCTTTTTTGCGGCATTTTGCCTTCCTGTTTTTGCTCACCCAGAAACGCTGGTGAAAGTAA
AAGATGCTGAAGATCAGTTGGGTGCACGAGTGGGTTACATCGAACTGGATCTCAACAGCGGTAAGATCCT
TGAGAGTTTTCGCCCCGAAGAACGTTTTCCAATGATGAGCACTTTTAAAGTTCTGCTATGTGGCGCGGTA
TTATCCCGTATTGACGCCGGGCAAGAGCAACTCGGTCGCCGCATACACTATTCTCAGAATGACTTGGTTG
AGTACTCACCAGTCACAGAAAAGCATCTTACGGATGGCATGACAGTAAGAGAATTATGCAGTGCTGCCAT
AACCATGAGTGATAACACTGCGGCCAACTTACTTCTGACAACGATCGGAGGACCGAAGGAGCTAACCGCT
TTTTTGCACAACATGGGGGATCATGTAACTCGCCTTGATCGTTGGGAACCGGAGCTGAATGAAGCCATAC
CAAACGACGAGCGTGACACCACGATGCCTGTAGCAATGGCAACAACGTTGCGCAAACTATTAACTGGCGA
ACTACTTACTCTAGCTTCCCGGCAACAATTAATAGACTGGATGGAGGCGGATAAAGTTGCAGGACCACTT
CTGCGCTCGGCCCTTCCGGCTGGCTGGTTTATTGCTGATAAATCTGGAGCCGGTGAGCGTGGGTCTCGCG
GTATCATTGCAGCACTGGGGCCAGATGGTAAGCCCTCCCGTATCGTAGTTATCTACACGACGGGGAGTCA
GGCAACTATGGATGAACGAAATAGACAGATCGCTGAGATAGGTGCCTCACTGATTAAGCATTGGTAACTG
TCAGACCAAGTTTACTCATATATACTTTAGATTGATTTAAAACTTCATTTTTAATTTAAAAGGATCTAGG
TGAAGATCCTTTTTGATAATCTCATGACCAAAATCCCTTAACGTGAGTTTTCGTTCCACTGAGCGTCAGA
CCCCGTAGAAAAGATCAAAGGATCTTCTTGAGATCCTTTTTTTCTGCGCGTAATCTGCTGCTTGCAAACA
AAAAAACCACCGCTACCAGCGGTGGTTTGTTTGCCGGATCAAGAGCTACCAACTCTTTTTCCGAAGGTAA
CTGGCTTCAGCAGAGCGCAGATACCAAATACTGTTCTTCTAGTGTAGCCGTAGTTAGGCCACCACTTCAA
GAACTCTGTAGCACCGCCTACATACCTCGCTCTGCTAATCCTGTTACCAGTGGCTGCTGCCAGTGGCGAT
AAGTCGTGTCTTACCGGGTTGGACTCAAGACGATAGTTACCGGATAAGGCGCAGCGGTCGGGCTGAACGG
GGGGTTCGTGCACACAGCCCAGCTTGGAGCGAACGACCTACACCGAACTGAGATACCTACAGCGTGAGCT
ATGAGAAAGCGCCACGCTTCCCGAAGGGAGAAAGGCGGACAGGTATCCGGTAAGCGGCAGGGTCGGAACA
GGAGAGCGCACGAGGGAGCTTCCAGGGGGAAACGCCTGGTATCTTTATAGTCCTGTCGGGTTTCGCCACC
TCTGACTTGAGCGTCGATTTTTGTGATGCTCGTCAGGGGGGCGGAGCCTATGGAAAAACGCCAGCAACGC
GGCCTTTTTACGGTTCCTGGCCTTTTGCTGGCCTTTTGCTCACATGTTCTTTCCTGCGTTATCCCCTGAT
TCTGTGGATAACCGTATTACCGCCTTTGAGTGAGCTGATACCGCTCGCCGCAGCCGAACGACCGAGCGCA
GCGAGTCAGTGAGCGAGGAAGCGGAAGAGCGCCCAATACGCAAACCGCCTCTCCCCGCGCGTTGGCCGAT
TCATTAATGCAGCTGGCACGACAGGTTTCCCGACTGGAAAGCGGGCAGTGAGCGCAACGCAATTAATGTG
AGTTAGCTCACTCATTAGGCACCCCAGGCTTTACACTTTATGCTTCCGGCTCGTATGTTGTGTGGAATTG
TGAGCGGATAACAATTTCACACAGGAAACAGCTATGACCATGATTACGCCAAGCGCGCAATTAACCCTCA
CTAAAGGGAACAAAAGCTGGAGCTGCAAGCTTAATGTAGTCTTATGCAATACTCTTGTAGTCTTGCAACA
TGGTAACGATGAGTTAGCAACATGCCTTACAAGGAGAGAAAAAGCACCGTGCATGCCGATTGGTGGAAGT
AAGGTGGTACGATCGTGCCTTATTAGGAAGGCAACAGACGGGTCTGACATGGATTGGACGAACCACTGAA
TTGCCGCATTGCAGAGATATTGTATTTAA
Features (pLannotate 1.2.2; 30 found; start..end, strand, type, name):
     23..203     +  LTR            5' LTR (truncated): truncated 5' long terminal repeat (LTR) from HIV-1
    250..375     +  misc_feature   HIV-1 Ψ: packaging signal of human immunodeficiency virus type 1
    359..722     +  CDS            HIV-1 gag (fragment): gag protein from human immunodeficiency virus 1; gag
    868..1101    +  misc_feature   RRE: The Rev response element (RRE) of HIV-1 allows for Rev-dependent mRNA export from the nucleus to the cytoplasm.
   1478..1504    +  CDS            Rev (fragment): human immunodeficiency virus 1 (HIV-1) Rev protein; rev; enhances nuclear export of unspliced and incompletely spliced viral mRNAs
   1508..1748    +  promoter       U6 promoter: RNA polymerase III promoter for human U6 snRNA
   1912..1976    +  misc_RNA       tracrRNA (fragment): trans-activating CRISPR RNA for the Streptococcus pyogenes CRISPR/Cas9 system
   2025..2142    +  misc_feature   cPPT/CTS: central polypurine tract and central termination sequence of HIV-1
   2201..2701    +  promoter       hPGK promoter: human phosphoglycerate kinase 1 promoter
   2802..3164    +  CDS            COAT_BPPP7: Experimental evidence at protein level: Swiss-Prot protein existence level 1. Forms the phage shell; binds to the phage RNA. From Pseudomonas phage PP7 (Bacteriophage PP7).
   3172..3189    -  protein_bind   attB2 (fragment): mutant version of attB; core recombination site for the Gateway® BP reaction BP Clonase™
   3276..3818    +  CDS            Rela (fragment): TF65_MOUSE - Also known as Nfkb3. Experimental evidence at protein level: Swiss-Prot protein existence level 1. NF-kappa-B is a pleiotropic transcription factor present in almost all cell types and is the endpoint of a series of signal transduction events that are initiated by a vast array of stimuli related to many biological processes such as inflammation, immunity, differentiation, cell growth, tumorigenesis and apoptosis. NF-kappa-B is a homo- or heterodimeric complex formed by the Rel-like domain- containing proteins RELA/p65, RELB, NFKB1/p105, NFKB1/p50, REL and NFKB2/p52. The heterodime
   3843..4214    +  CDS            HSF1: C-terminal activation domain from the human heat shock transcription factor HSF1
   4311..4907    +  CDS            PuroR (fragment): puromycin N-acetyltransferase; pac from Streptomyces; confers resistance to puromycin
   4933..4995    +  CDS            nef (fragment): NEF_HV1Z2 - Experimental evidence at protein level: Swiss-Prot protein existence level 1. Extracellular Nef protein targets CD4(+) T-lymphocytes for apoptosis by interacting with CXCR4 surface receptors. From Human immunodeficiency virus type 1 group M subtype D (isolate Z2/CDC-Z34) (HIV-1).
   4997..5230    +  LTR            3' LTR (ΔU3): self-inactivating 3' long terminal repeat (LTR) from HIV-1
   5308..5429    +  polyA_signal   SV40 poly(A) signal: SV40 polyadenylation signal
   5469..5604    +  rep_origin     SV40 ori: SV40 origin of replication
   5625..5643    -  promoter       T7 promoter: promoter for bacteriophage T7 RNA polymerase
   5651..5806    +  CDS            lacZα (fragment): LacZα fragment of β-galactosidase; lacZ fragment
   5811..6239    +  rep_origin     f1 ori (sequence partly withheld): f1 bacteriophage origin of replication; arrow indicates direction of (+) strand synthesis
   6292..6396    +  promoter       AmpR promoter: bla
   6397..7257    +  CDS            AmpR: β-lactamase; bla; confers resistance to ampicillin, carbenicillin, and related antibiotics
   7428..8016    +  rep_origin     ori: high-copy-number ColE1/pMB1/pBR322/pUC origin of replication
   8199..8291    +  CDS            lacI (fragment): lac repressor; lacI; The lac repressor binds to the lac operator to inhibit transcription in E. coli. This inhibition can be relieved by adding lactose or isopropyl-β-D-thiogalactopyranoside (IPTG).
   8304..8325    +  protein_bind   CAP binding site: CAP binding activates transcription in the presence of cAMP. E. coli catabolite activator protein
   8340..8370    +  promoter       lac promoter: promoter for the E. coli lac operon
   8378..8394    +  protein_bind   lac operator: The lac repressor binds to the lac operator to inhibit transcription in E. coli. This inhibition can be relieved by adding lactose or isopropyl-β-D-thiogalactopyranoside (IPTG). lac repressor encoded by lacI
   8439..8457    +  promoter       T3 promoter: promoter for bacteriophage T3 RNA polymerase
   8485..22      +  promoter       RSV promoter (across the origin): Rous sarcoma virus enhancer/promoter
