[The description below was written by a language model from this plasmid's Addgene catalogue record and pLannotate feature annotations shown in this document.]
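Description:
pZR047_Lenti-U6-sgGARP-MS2-PP7-hPGK-PCP-p65-HSF1-Puro is an 8,689 bp lentiviral CRISPR activation vector built on the pXPR_502 backbone, carrying a guide RNA against GARP for use in the synergistic activation mediator (SAM) system. It is a self-inactivating HIV-1-based transfer plasmid: an RSV promoter drives a truncated 5' LTR, followed by the Ψ packaging signal, a gag fragment, the RRE for Rev-dependent nuclear export, a cPPT/CTS element, and a ΔU3 3' LTR with a downstream SV40 polyadenylation signal. In bacteria it is maintained through a high-copy ColE1/pUC-type origin with ampicillin resistance. An f1 origin, an SV40 origin and lac/T7/T3 remnants are also present in the backbone.

The payload consists of two expression units. A human U6 RNA polymerase III promoter transcribes the 20 nt synthetic GARP-targeting spacer, which was cloned between BsmBI sites that were destroyed in the process. The spacer is fused to a Streptococcus pyogenes-type guide scaffold that, according to the construct name, carries MS2 and PP7 RNA aptamers; the feature table annotates only a tracrRNA fragment here. Downstream, the hPGK promoter drives the PP7 coat protein (PCP) fused to the p65 (RelA) and HSF1 transactivation domains, followed by puromycin N-acetyltransferase for selection of transduced mammalian cells. The element linking the activator to the resistance gene is not annotated. PCP binds the PP7 aptamer on the guide, recruiting p65-HSF1 to the targeted promoter. No Cas9 is encoded, so a dCas9-based activator must be supplied separately. The associated study concerns CRISPR activation and interference screens in primary human T cells.
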