Addgene plasmid #180268: pZR047_Lenti-U6-sgGARP-MS2-PP7-hPGK-PCP-p65-HSF1-Puro
Purpose: Lentiviral expression vector for CRISPRa-SAM with GARP targeting sgRNA
Depositing lab: Alexander Marson. Depositing organization: J. David Gladstone Institutes. Publication: CRISPR activation and interference screens decode stimulation responses in primary human T cells. Schmidt R, Steinhart Z, Layeghi M, Freimer JW, Bueno R, Nguyen VQ, Blaeschke F, Ye CJ, Marson A. Science. 2022 Feb 4;375(6580):eabj4008. doi: 10.1126/science.abj4008. Epub 2022 Feb 4. PubMed 35113687.
Backbone
  Vector backbone: pXPR_502
  Total vector size (bp): 8689
  Vector type: Mammalian Expression, Lentiviral, CRISPR
  Selectable markers: Puromycin
Growth in bacteria
  Bacterial resistance: Ampicillin, 100 μg/mL
  Growth temperature: 37°C
  Growth strain: NEB Stable
  Copy number: High Copy
Gene/Insert
  Gene/Insert name: GARP sgRNA
  Species: Synthetic
  Insert size (bp): 20
  Promoter: U6
  Cloning method: Restriction Enzyme; 5′ cloning site BsmBI (destroyed during cloning); 3′ cloning site BsmBI (destroyed during cloning)
  Sequencing primers: 5′ gagggcctatttcccatgatt
Resource information
  A portion of this plasmid was derived from a plasmid made by: pXPR_502 was a gift from John Doench & David Root (Addgene plasmid # 96923)
Terms and licenses: Academic/Nonprofit Terms; Industry Terms: Not Available to Industry
How to cite: pZR047_Lenti-U6-sgGARP-MS2-PP7-hPGK-PCP-p65-HSF1-Puro was a gift from Alexander Marson (Addgene plasmid # 180268 ; http://n2t.net/addgene:180268 ; RRID:Addgene_180268)
